Addgene plasmid #136588: pLXSN_HPV16E7∆DLYC
Purpose: Retroviral vector for expression of RB-binding mutant of HPVE7
Depositing lab: Kevin Janes. Depositing organization: University of Virginia. Publication: Sporadic activation of an oxidative stress-dependent NRF2-p53 signaling network in breast epithelial spheroids and premalignancies. Pereira EJ, Burns JS, Lee CY, Marohl T, Calderon D, Wang L, Atkins KA, Wang CC, Janes KA. Sci Signal. 2020 Apr 14;13(627). pii: 13/627/eaba4200. doi: 10.1126/scisignal.aba4200. PubMed 32291314.
Backbone
  Vector backbone: pLXSN
  Backbone size w/o insert (bp): 5874
  Vector type: Retroviral
  Selectable markers: Neomycin (select with G418)
Growth in bacteria
  Bacterial resistance: Ampicillin, 100 μg/mL
  Growth temperature: 37°C
  Growth strain: NEB Stable
  Copy number: Unknown
Gene/Insert
  Gene/Insert name: HPV16E7∆DLYC
  Species: H. sapiens (human)
  Insert size (bp): 300
  Mutation: del aa 21-24, full length is 1-98
  Cloning method: Restriction Enzyme; 5′ cloning site EcoRI (not destroyed); 3′ cloning site Xho (not destroyed)
  Sequencing primers: 5′ pLXSN 5'
Terms and licenses: Academic/Nonprofit Terms; Industry Terms: Not Available to Industry
How to cite: pLXSN_HPV16E7∆DLYC was a gift from Kevin Janes (Addgene plasmid # 136588 ; http://n2t.net/addgene:136588 ; RRID:Addgene_136588)
