[The description below was written by a language model from this plasmid's Addgene catalogue record and pLannotate feature annotations shown in this document.]
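Description:
pLXSN_HPV16E7∆DLYC is a gammaretroviral expression vector built on the pLXSN backbone for stable delivery of a mutant human papillomavirus type 16 E7 oncoprotein into mammalian cells. In bacteria it is maintained through a ColE1/pBR322-type origin, with an adjacent bom region and a remnant of rop, and is selected with ampicillin via the β-lactamase gene and its own promoter. The retroviral portion consists of a 5′ long terminal repeat annotated as Moloney murine sarcoma/leukemia virus-derived fragments, a packaging signal extending into a truncated gag sequence that lacks its start codon, and a full Moloney murine leukemia virus 3′ LTR. Because no functional viral structural genes are annotated, particle production depends on a packaging cell line or helper plasmids.

The insert is E7 lacking residues 21–24 (DLYC) of the 98-residue protein, cloned between EcoRI and XhoI sites directly downstream of the Ψ/gag region, so that it is transcribed from the 5′ LTR. The deleted residues fall within the motif E7 uses to engage the retinoblastoma protein, and the record describes the product as an RB-binding mutant. Although the catalogue lists the species as human, the sequence is viral in origin. Downstream, an internal SV40 enhancer/early promoter drives the neomycin phosphotransferase gene, allowing G418 selection of transduced cells; a short ble fragment after neo appears to be a non-functional remnant of the Tn5 resistance region. The construct is suited to use as a control alongside wild-type E7, to test whether an E7-driven phenotype requires RB-family inactivation. The associated work examined stress signaling in breast epithelial spheroids.
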