Features (pLannotate 1.2.2; 16 found; start..end, strand, type, name):
      3..110     +  LTR            3' LTR (ΔU3) (fragment): self-inactivating 3' long terminal repeat (LTR) from Moloney murine leukemia virus
    127..184     +  LTR            LTR (fragment): long terminal repeat from Moloney murine leukemia virus
    198..261     +  LTR            LTR (fragment): long terminal repeat from Moloney murine leukemia virus
    414..589     +  LTR            5' LTR (truncated): truncated long terminal repeat from Moloney murine sarcoma virus
    711..985     +  misc_feature   MESV Ψ (fragment): packaging signal of murine embryonic stem cell virus
   1052..1468    +  CDS            gag (truncated): truncated Moloney murine leukemia virus (MMLV) gag gene lacking the start codon
   1479..1760    +  CDS            E7: VE7_HPV16 - Experimental evidence at protein level: Swiss-Prot protein existence level 1. Plays a role in viral genome replication by driving entry of quiescent cells into the cell cycle. Stimulation of progression from G1 to S phase allows the virus to efficiently use the cellular DNA replicating machinery to achieve viral genome replication. E7 protein has both transforming and trans-activating activities. Induces the disassembly of the E2F1 transcription factor from RB1, with subsequent transcriptional activation of E2F1-regulated S-phase genes. Interferes with host histone deacetylation me
   1786..2115    +  promoter       SV40 promoter: SV40 enhancer and early promoter
   2175..2966    +  CDS            neo: KKA2_KLEPN - Also known as kan, nptII. Experimental evidence at protein level: Swiss-Prot protein existence level 1. Resistance to kanamycin, neomycin, paromomycin, ribostamycin, butirosin and gentamicin B. From Klebsiella pneumoniae.
   2990..3142    +  CDS            ble (fragment): BLE_KLEPN - Experimental evidence at protein level: Swiss-Prot protein existence level 1. Binding protein with a strong affinity to the bleomycin family of antibiotics. Binds to CL990; an antimitotic-antibiotic compound. From Klebsiella pneumoniae.
   3198..3791    +  LTR            LTR: long terminal repeat from Moloney murine leukemia virus
   3860..3900    +  CDS            rop (fragment): Rop protein, which maintains plasmids at low copy number; rop
   4002..4142    +  misc_feature   bom: basis of mobility region from pBR322
   4328..4916    -  rep_origin     ori: high-copy-number ColE1/pMB1/pBR322/pUC origin of replication
   5087..5947    -  CDS            AmpR: β-lactamase; bla; confers resistance to ampicillin, carbenicillin, and related antibiotics
   5948..6052    -  promoter       AmpR promoter: bla
>Addgene plasmid #136588 | pLXSN_HPV16E7∆DLYC | addgene full sequence | sequence record 272447 | Addgene NGS
TTTGAAAGACCCCACCCGTAGGTGGCAAGCTAGCTTAAGTAACGCCACTTTGCAAGGCATGGAAAAATAC
ATAACTGAGAATAGAAAAGTTCAGATCAAGGTCAGGAACAAAGAAACAGCTGAATACCAAACAGGATATC
TGTGGTAAGCGGTTCCTGCCCCGGCTCAGGGCCAAGAACAGATGAGACAGCTGAGTGATGGGCCAAACAG
GATATCTGTGGTAAGCAGTTCCTGCCCCGGCTCGGGGCCAAGAACAGATGGTCCCCAGATGCGGTCCAGC
CCTCAGCAGTTTCTAGTGAATCATCAGATGTTTCCAGGGTGCCCCAAGGACCTGAAAATGACCCTGTACC
TTATTTGAACTAACCAATCAGTTCGCTTCTCGCTTCTGTTCGCGCGCTTCCGCTCTCCGAGCTCAATAAA
AGAGCCCACAACCCCTCACTCGGCGCGCCAGTCTTCCGATAGACTGCGTCGCCCGGGTACCCGTATTCCC
AATAAAGCCTCTTGCTGTTTGCATCCGAATCGTGGTCTCGCTGTTCCTTGGGAGGGTCTCCTCTGAGTGA
TTGACTACCCACGACGGGGGTCTTTCATTTGGGGGCTCGTCCGGGATTTGGAGACCCCTGCCCAGGGACC
ACCGACCCACCACCGGGAGGTAAGCTGGCCAGCAACTTATCTGTGTCTGTCCGATTGTCTAGTGTCTATG
TTTGATGTTATGCGCCTGCGTCTGTACTAGTTAGCTAACTAGCTCTGTATCTGGCGGACCCGTGGTGGAA
CTGACGAGTTCTGAACACCCGGCCGCAACCCTGGGAGACGTCCCAGGGACTTTGGGGGCCGTTTTTGTGG
CCCGACCTGAGGAAGGGAGTCGATGTGGAATCCGACCCCGTCAGGATATGTGGTTCTGGTAGGAGACGAG
AACCTAAAACAGTTCCCGCCTCCGTCTGAATTTTTGCTTTCGGTTTGGAACCGAAGCCGCGCGTCTTGTC
TGCTGCAGCGCTGCAGCATCGTTCTGTGTTGTCTCTGTCTGACTGTGTTTCTGTATTTGTCTGAAAATTA
GGGCCAGACTGTTACCACTCCCTTAAGTTTGACCTTAGGTCACTGGAAAGATGTCGAGCGGATCGCTCAC
AACCAGTCGGTAGATGTCAAGAAGAGACGTTGGGTTACCTTCTGCTCTGCAGAATGGCCAACCTTTAACG
TCGGATGGCCGCGAGACGGCACCTTTAACCGAGACCTCATCACCCAGGTTAAGATCAAGGTCTTTTCACC
TGGCCCGCATGGACACCCAGACCAGGTCCCCTACATCGTGACCTGGGAAGCCTTGGCTTTTGACCCCCCT
CCCTGGGTCAAGCCCTTTGTACACCCTAAGCCTCCGCCTCCTCTTCCTCCATCCGCCCCGTCTCTCCCCC
TTGAACCTCCTCGTTCGACCCCGCCTCGATCCTCCCTTTATCCAGCCCTCACTCCTTCTCTAGGCGCCGG
AATTCACCATGCATGGAGATACACCTACATTGCATGAATATATGTTAGATTTGCAACCAGAGACAACATA
TGAGCAATTAAATGACAGCTCAGAGGAGGAGGATGAAATAGATGGTCCGGCCGGACAAGCAGAACCGGAC
AGAGCCCATTACAATATTGTAACCTTTTGTTGCAAGTGTGACTCTACGCTTCGGTTGTGCGTACAAAGCA
CACACGTAGACATTCGTACTTTGGAAGACCTGTTAATGGGCACACTAGGAATTGTGTGCCCCATCTGTTC
TCAGAAACCATAACTCGAGGATCCGGCTGTGGAATGTGTGTCAGTTAGGGTGTGGAAAGTCCCCAGGCTC
CCCAGCAGGCAGAAGTATGCAAAGCATGCATCTCAATTAGTCAGCAACCAGGTGTGGAAAGTCCCCAGGC
TCCCCAGCAGGCAGAAGTATGCAAAGCATGCATCTCAATTAGTCAGCAACCATAGTCCCGCCCCTAACTC
CGCCCATCCCGCCCCTAACTCCGCCCAGTTCCGCCCATTCTCCGCCCCATGGCTGACTAATTTTTTTTAT
TTATGCAGAGGCCGAGGCCGCCTCGGCCTCTGAGCTATTCCAGAAGTAGTGAGGAGGCTTTTTTGGAGGC
CTAGGCTTTTGCAAAAAGCTTGGGCTGCAGGTCGAGGCGGATCTGATCAAGAGACAGGATGAGGATCGTT
TCGCATGATTGAACAAGATGGATTGCACGCAGGTTCTCCGGCCGCTTGGGTGGAGAGGCTATTCGGCTAT
GACTGGGCACAACAGACAATCGGCTGCTCTGATGCCGCCGTGTTCCGGCTGTCAGCGCAGGGGCGCCCGG
TTCTTTTTGTCAAGACCGACCTGTCCGGTGCCCTGAATGAACTGCAGGACGAGGCAGCGCGGCTATCGTG
GCTGGCCACGACGGGCGTTCCTTGCGCAGCTGTGCTCGACGTTGTCACTGAAGCGGGAAGGGACTGGCTG
CTATTGGGCGAAGTGCCGGGGCAGGATCTCCTGTCATCTCACCTTGCTCCTGCCGAGAAAGTATCCATCA
TGGCTGATGCAATGCGGCGGCTGCATACGCTTGATCCGGCTACCTGCCCATTCGACCACCAAGCGAAACA
TCGCATCGAGCGAGCACGTACTCGGATGGAAGCCGGTCTTGTCGATCAGGATGATCTGGACGAAGAGCAT
CAGGGGCTCGCGCCAGCCGAACTGTTCGCCAGGCTCAAGGCGCGCATGCCCGACGGCGAGGATCTCGTCG
TGACCCATGGCGATGCCTGCTTGCCGAATATCATGGTGGAAAATGGCCGCTTTTCTGGATTCATCGACTG
TGGCCGGCTGGGTGTGGCGGACCGCTATCAGGACATAGCGTTGGCTACCCGTGATATTGCTGAAGAGCTT
GGCGGCGAATGGGCTGACCGCTTCCTCGTGCTTTACGGTATCGCCGCTCCCGATTCGCAGCGCATCGCCT
TCTATCGCCTTCTTGACGAGTTCTTCTGAGCGGGACTCTGGGGTTCGAAATGACCGACCAAGCGACGCCC
AACCTGCCATCACGAGATTTCGATTCCACCGCCGCCTTCTATGAAAGGTTGGGCTTCGGAATCGTTTTCC
GGGACGCCGGCTGGATGATCCTCCAGCGCGGGGATCTCATGCTGGAGTTCTTCGCCCACCCCAACACGAG
CCATAGATAAAATAAAAGATTTTATTTAGTCTCCAGAAAAAGGGGGGAATGAAAGACCCCACCTGTAGGT
TTGGCAAGCTAGCTTAAGTAACGCCATTTTGCAAGGCATGGAAAAATACATAACTGAGAATAGAGAAGTT
CAGATCAAGGTCAGGAACAGATGGAACAGCTGAATATGGGCCAAACAGGATATCTGTGGTAAGCAGTTCC
TGCCCCGGCTCAGGGCCAAGAACAGATGGAACAGCTGAATATGGGCCAAACAGGATATCTGTGGTAAGCA
GTTCCTGCCCCGGCTCAGGGCCAAGAACAGATGGTCCCCAGATGCGGTCCAGCCCTCAGCAGTTTCTAGA
GAACCATCAGATGTTTCCAGGGTGCCCCAAGGACCTGAAATGACCCTGTGCCTTATTTGAACTAACCAAT
CAGTTCGCTTCTCGCTTCTGTTCGCGCGCTTCTGCTCCCCGAGCTCAATAAAAGAGCCCACAACCCCTCA
CTCGGGGCGCCAGTCCTCCGATTGACTGAGTCGCCCGGGTACCCGTGTATCCAATAAACCCTCTTGCAGT
TGCATCCGACTTGTGGTCTCGCTGTTCCTTGGGAGGGTCTCCTCTGAGTGATTGACTACCCGTCAGCGGG
GGTCTTTCATTTGGGGGCTCGTCCGGGATCGGGAGACCCCTGCCCAGGGACCACCGACCCACCACCGGGA
GGTAAGCTGGCTGCCTCGCGCGTTTCGGTGATGACGGTGAAAACCTCTGACACATGCAGCTCCCGGAGAC
GGTCACAGCTTGTCTGTAAGCGGATGCCGGGAGCAGACAAGCCCGTCAGGGCGCGTCAGCGGGTGTTGGC
GGGTGTCGGGGCGCAGCCATGACCCAGTCACGTAGCGATAGCGGAGTGTATACTGGCTTAACTATGCGGC
ATCAGAGCAGATTGTACTGAGAGTGCACCATATGCGGTGTGAAATACCGCACAGATGCGTAAGGAGAAAA
TACCGCATCAGGCGCTCTTCCGCTTCCTCGCTCACTGACTCGCTGCGCTCGGTCGTTCGGCTGCGGCGAG
CGGTATCAGCTCACTCAAAGGCGGTAATACGGTTATCCACAGAATCAGGGGATAACGCAGGAAAGAACAT
GTGAGCAAAAGGCCAGCAAAAGGCCAGGAACCGTAAAAAGGCCGCGTTGCTGGCGTTTTTCCATAGGCTC
CGCCCCCCTGACGAGCATCACAAAAATCGACGCTCAAGTCAGAGGTGGCGAAACCCGACAGGACTATAAA
GATACCAGGCGTTTCCCCCTGGAAGCTCCCTCGTGCGCTCTCCTGTTCCGACCCTGCCGCTTACCGGATA
CCTGTCCGCCTTTCTCCCTTCGGGAAGCGTGGCGCTTTCTCATAGCTCACGCTGTAGGTATCTCAGTTCG
GTGTAGGTCGTTCGCTCCAAGCTGGGCTGTGTGCACGAACCCCCCGTTCAGCCCGACCGCTGCGCCTTAT
CCGGTAACTATCGTCTTGAGTCCAACCCGGTAAGACACGACTTATCGCCACTGGCAGCAGCCACTGGTAA
CAGGATTAGCAGAGCGAGGTATGTAGGCGGTGCTACAGAGTTCTTGAAGTGGTGGCCTAACTACGGCTAC
ACTAGAAGGACAGTATTTGGTATCTGCGCTCTGCTGAAGCCAGTTACCTTCGGAAAAAGAGTTGGTAGCT
CTTGATCCGGCAAACAAACCACCGCTGGTAGCGGTGGTTTTTTTGTTTGCAAGCAGCAGATTACGCGCAG
AAAAAAAGGATCTCAAGAAGATCCTTTGATCTTTTCTACGGGGTCTGACGCTCAGTGGAACGAAAACTCA
CGTTAAGGGATTTTGGTCATGAGATTATCAAAAAGGATCTTCACCTAGATCCTTTTAAATTAAAAATGAA
GTTTTAAATCAATCTAAAGTATATATGAGTAAACTTGGTCTGACAGTTACCAATGCTTAATCAGTGAGGC
ACCTATCTCAGCGATCTGTCTATTTCGTTCATCCATAGTTGCCTGACTCCCCGTCGTGTAGATAACTACG
ATACGGGAGGGCTTACCATCTGGCCCCAGTGCTGCAATGATACCGCGAGACCCACGCTCACCGGCTCCAG
ATTTATCAGCAATAAACCAGCCAGCCGGAAGGGCCGAGCGCAGAAGTGGTCCTGCAACTTTATCCGCCTC
CATCCAGTCTATTAATTGTTGCCGGGAAGCTAGAGTAAGTAGTTCGCCAGTTAATAGTTTGCGCAACGTT
GTTGCCATTGCTGCAGGCATCGTGGTGTCACGCTCGTCGTTTGGTATGGCTTCATTCAGCTCCGGTTCCC
AACGATCAAGGCGAGTTACATGATCCCCCATGTTGTGCAAAAAAGCGGTTAGCTCCTTCGGTCCTCCGAT
CGTTGTCAGAAGTAAGTTGGCCGCAGTGTTATCACTCATGGTTATGGCAGCACTGCATAATTCTCTTACT
GTCATGCCATCCGTAAGATGCTTTTCTGTGACTGGTGAGTACTCAACCAAGTCATTCTGAGAATAGTGTA
TGCGGCGACCGAGTTGCTCTTGCCCGGCGTCAACACGGGATAATACCGCGCCACATAGCAGAACTTTAAA
AGTGCTCATCATTGGAAAACGTTCTTCGGGGCGAAAACTCTCAAGGATCTTACCGCTGTTGAGATCCAGT
TCGATGTAACCCACTCGTGCACCCAACTGATCTTCAGCATCTTTTACTTTCACCAGCGTTTCTGGGTGAG
CAAAAACAGGAAGGCAAAATGCCGCAAAAAAGGGAATAAGGGCGACACGGAAATGTTGAATACTCATACT
CTTCCTTTTTCAATATTATTGAAGCATTTATCAGGGTTATTGTCTCATGAGCGGATACATATTTGAATGT
ATTTAGAAAAATAAACAAATAGGGGTTCCGCGCACATTTCCCCGAAAAGTGCCACCTGACGTCTAAGAAA
CCATTATTATCATGACATTAACCTATAAAAATAGGCGTATCACGAGGCCCTTTCGTCTTCAAGAATTGCT
AGCAATTGCTAGCAATTGCTAGCAATTCATACCAGATCACCGAAAACTGTCCTCCAAATGTGTCCCCCTC
ACACTCCCAAATTCGCGGGCTTCTGCCTCTTAGACCACTCTACCCTATTCCCCACACTCACCGGAGCCAA
AGCCGCGGCCCTTCCGTTTCTTTGCT
