>Addgene plasmid #136588 | pLXSN_HPV16E7∆DLYC | depositor partial sequence | sequence record 263610 | pLXSN_HPV16E7∆DLYC sequence 300 bps
GAATTCACCATGCATGGAGATACACCTACATTGCATGAATATATGTTAGATTTGCAACCAGAGACAACAT
ATGAGCAATTAAATGACAGCTCAGAGGAGGAGGATGAAATAGATGGTCCGGCCGGACAAGCAGAACCGGA
CAGAGCCCATTACAATATTGTAACCTTTTGTTGCAAGTGTGACTCTACGCTTCGGTTGTGCGTACAAAGC
ACACACGTAGACATTCGTACTTTGGAAGACCTGTTAATGGGCACACTAGGAATTGTGTGCCCCATCTGTT
CTCAGAAACCATAACTCGAG
